>Addgene plasmid #33217 | pDMG1g | depositor partial sequence | sequence record 39473 | cog-1 3'UTR - 1st site GU3
CTTTTAAGCGTCTACCTCTCCCCCTCCCTTCAACCGAGTGTATTATTCCCCCAATTTGTTTGCAATTTTT
TCCTGAAGCCCTCTAAGAAAATCCAAAATCATGACCTACTTCCGTCTTTACACCTGATTACCTGAATACC
AACACCCCACACAGATGCCATGATCTCTCGTCTTTTCTCGTACTTTTGTATAATTTTTTTTCTTAATTTT
TTTGCATGTTTTCCCATAGTTATAGCCATTTTTTTTTCTTTTTTTTTCCAAATCATCGTCACTTATACAG
AAACCAAACTCCCTTTTACCGTTAAACCATGCCCAAATACAAAAAATTTCCCATTTAATTGTACGTTTTT
TTCTCTTCAAATTGGATTCTAATGACATAAATTTATTAGATTAA
