>Addgene plasmid #33217 | pDMG1g | addgene partial sequence | sequence record 41273 | EBV-rev 5'-GTGGTTTGTCCAAACTCATC-3'
ATCTAATAAATTTATGTCATTAGAATCCAATTTGAAGAGAAAAAAACGTACAATTAAATGGGAAATTTTT
TGTATTTGGGCATGGTTTAACGGTAAAAGGGAGTTTGGTTTCTGTATAAGTGACGATGATTTGGAAAAAA
AAAGAAAAAAAAATGGCTATAACTATGGGAAAACATGCAAAAAAATTAAGAAAAAAAATTATACAAAAGT
ACGAGAAAAGACGAGAGATCATGGCATCTGTGTGGGGTGTTGGTATTCAGGTAATCAGGTGTAAAGACGG
AAGTAGGTCATGATTTTGGATTTTCTTAGAGGGCTTCAGGAAAAAATTGCAAACAAATTGGGGGAATAAT
ACACTCGGTTGAAGGGAGGGGGAGAGGTAGACGCTTAAAAGTCTAGAACACTAGTAGTGATATCGAGACC
GGTATAGAGCTCCTAGAATTATTGTTCATTTTTGAGAACTCGCTCAACGAACGATTTGATATATTTTCCC
ATTTCATCAGGTGCATCTTCTTGCGAAAAATGAAGACCTTTTACTTTGACAAATTCAGTATTAGGAAACT
TCTTGGCACCTTCAACAATAGCATTGGAAAAGAATCCTGGGTCCGATTCAATAAACATTTTTGGTAAATC
ATCACTTGCACGTAGATAAGCATTATAATTCCTAACAATTTGTACAACGTCAGGTTTACCACCTTTTACT
AACGGGATTTCACGAGGCCATGATAATGTTGGACGACGAACTTCACCTTTCTCTTTGAATGGTTCAAGAT
ATGCTGCAAATTCTTCTGGTTCTAACTTTCTCATGATTTTTGATGGCAACATGGTTTCC
