[The description below was written by a language model from this plasmid's Addgene catalogue record.]
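Description:
pDMG1g is a mammalian luciferase reporter plasmid built on the pIS1 backbone (about 4.1 kb without insert). It is propagated in E. coli as a high-copy plasmid under ampicillin selection. The record does not list the origin of replication, the promoter driving the reporter, or the polyadenylation signal, and no feature table is provided, so these elements cannot be confirmed here.

The payload is the 3′ untranslated region of the C. elegans gene cog-1, cloned between XbaI and EagI sites, both of which are retained. This places it downstream of the backbone-encoded luciferase. The catalogue describes luciferase as an N-terminal fusion partner, but because the insert is a UTR, the practical arrangement is a luciferase coding sequence whose transcript carries the cog-1 3′UTR. Regulatory elements within the UTR therefore affect the stability or translation of the reporter mRNA, and this is read out as luciferase activity. cog-1 is a well-known target of the nematode microRNA lsy-6. This version carries a mutation annotated as "1st site GU3", which indicates an alteration to the first of the microRNA sites in the UTR. The name suggests introduction of a G:U wobble at a seed position, but the record does not define the change precisely.

The associated study examined how seed-pairing stability and target-site abundance influence the repressive proficiency of lsy-6 and other microRNAs. The construct accordingly serves as one of a series of site variants for microRNA targeting assays in transfected mammalian cells, in which repression of the mutant UTR reporter is compared with that of related reporters.
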