Addgene plasmid #33217: pDMG1g
Depositing lab: David Bartel. Depositing organization: Whitehead Institute for Biomedical Research. Publication: Weak seed-pairing stability and high target-site abundance decrease the proficiency of lsy-6 and other microRNAs. Garcia DM, Baek D, Shin C, Bell GW, Grimson A, Bartel DP. Nat Struct Mol Biol. 2011 Sep 11;18(10):1139-46. doi: 10.1038/nsmb.2115. PubMed 21909094.
Backbone
  Vector backbone: pIS1
  Backbone manufacturer: Addgene (#12179)
  Backbone size w/o insert (bp): 4085
  Vector type: Mammalian Expression, Luciferase
Growth in bacteria
  Bacterial resistance: Ampicillin, 100 μg/mL
  Growth temperature: 37°C
  Growth strain: DH5alpha
  Copy number: High Copy
Gene/Insert
  Gene/Insert name: cog-1 3'UTR
  Species: C. elegans (nematode)
  Mutation: 1st site GU3
  GenBank ID: NM_001027093
  Entrez Gene: cog-1 (a.k.a. R03C1.3)
  Tag / fusion protein: Luciferase (N terminal on backbone)
  Cloning method: Restriction Enzyme; 5′ cloning site XbaI (not destroyed); 3′ cloning site EagI (not destroyed)
  Sequencing primers: 5′ none; 3′ EBV Reverse
Terms and licenses: Academic/Nonprofit Terms; Industry Terms: Not Available to Industry
How to cite: pDMG1g was a gift from David Bartel (Addgene plasmid # 33217 ; http://n2t.net/addgene:33217 ; RRID:Addgene_33217)
